Addgene plasmid #148945: pT7-EGFP-C1-HsGIGYF1-F306AF312A_AI
Purpose: Mammalian Expression of HsGIGYF1-F306AF312A
Depositing lab: Elisa Izaurralde. Depositing organization: Max Planck Institute for Developmental Biology. Publication: Molecular basis for GIGYF-Me31B complex assembly in 4EHP-mediated translational repression. Peter D, Ruscica V, Bawankar P, Weber R, Helms S, Valkov E, Igreja C, Izaurralde E. Genes Dev. 2019 Oct 1;33(19-20):1355-1360. doi: 10.1101/gad.329219.119. Epub 2019 Aug 22. PubMed 31439631.
Backbone
  Vector backbone: Unknown
  Vector type: Mammalian Expression
Growth in bacteria
  Bacterial resistance: Kanamycin, 50 μg/mL
  Growth temperature: 37°C
  Growth strain: DH5alpha
  Copy number: High Copy
Gene/Insert
  Gene/Insert name: HsGIGYF1-F306AF312A
  Species: H. sapiens (human)
  Entrez Gene: GIGYF1 (a.k.a. GYF1, PERQ1)
  Cloning method: Unknown
Terms and licenses: Academic/Nonprofit Terms; Industry Terms: Not Available to Industry
Depositor comments: sequence extracted from NCBI: NM_022574.4 or Uniprot.: O75420 Plasmids from this collection were made available to the research community and donated after the lab closed. Please note that the sequence provided by the depositing laboratory may be theoretical/predicted or based on Sanger sequencing results. There may be discrepancies between sequencing results obtained by Addgene and the depositor sequence. If an Addgene verified sequence is not available, please contact before placing your order to request that our lab fully sequence the plasmid.
How to cite: pT7-EGFP-C1-HsGIGYF1-F306AF312A_AI was a gift from Elisa Izaurralde (Addgene plasmid # 148945 ; http://n2t.net/addgene:148945 ; RRID:Addgene_148945)
