[The description below was written by a language model from this plasmid's Addgene catalogue record and pLannotate feature annotations shown in this document.]
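Description:
pT7-EGFP-C1-HsGIGYF1-F306AF312A_AI is a 7.9 kb mammalian expression plasmid encoding human GIGYF1 (also known as GYF1 or PERQ1) carrying two phenylalanine-to-alanine substitutions, F306A and F312A, fused to an N-terminal EGFP tag. The catalogue lists the backbone as unknown. The name and annotated layout nevertheless point to an EGFP-C1-type vector with an added T7 promoter. The CMV immediate-early enhancer and promoter drive transcription in mammalian cells. A bacteriophage T7 promoter lies just upstream of the EGFP coding sequence and could in principle allow T7 polymerase-driven transcription. EGFP is followed by a short remnant of the multiple cloning site and then the roughly 3.1 kb GIGYF1 open reading frame, with an SV40 polyadenylation signal terminating the transcript. Short annotated fragments such as the HIV-1 LTR, SV40 large T antigen, ble and bGH poly(A) hits are probably incidental sequence matches rather than functional elements.

The plasmid replicates at high copy in E. coli from a ColE1/pUC-type origin and also carries an f1 origin for single-stranded DNA production. Selection relies on a single NeoR/KanR cassette placed behind tandem bacterial (bla) and SV40 early promoters and ended by the HSV TK polyadenylation signal. This cassette gives kanamycin resistance in bacteria and can confer G418 resistance in transfected mammalian cells.

The record states the purpose only as mammalian expression of the mutant protein. The associated publication concerns GIGYF–Me31B complex assembly in 4EHP-mediated translational repression, so the construct was presumably used as a GFP-tagged point mutant for comparison with wild-type protein, although the record does not say what the substitutions disrupt. The depositor notes that the supplied sequence may be theoretical or based on Sanger reads.
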