Features (pLannotate 1.2.2; 18 found; start..end, strand, type, name):
     61..364     +  enhancer       CMV enhancer: human cytomegalovirus immediate early enhancer
    365..568     +  promoter       CMV promoter: human cytomegalovirus (CMV) immediate early promoter
    564..597     +  LTR            5' LTR (truncated) (fragment): truncated 5' long terminal repeat (LTR) from HIV-1
    613..631     +  promoter       T7 promoter: promoter for bacteriophage T7 RNA polymerase
    665..1381    +  CDS            EGFP: EGFP is a basic (constitutively fluorescent) green fluorescent protein published in 1996, derived from Aequorea victoria. It is reported to be a rapidly-maturing weak dimer with moderate acid sensitivity.
   1382..1402    +  misc_feature   MCS (fragment): multiple cloning site
   1403..4507    +  CDS            GIGYF1: GGYF1_HUMAN - Also known as CDS2, PERQ1. Experimental evidence at protein level: Swiss-Prot protein existence level 1. May act cooperatively with GRB10 to regulate tyrosine kinase receptor signaling. May increase IGF1 receptor phosphorylation under IGF1 stimulation as well as phosphorylation of IRS1 and SHC1 (By similarity). From Homo sapiens (Human).
   4511..4547    +  misc_feature   MCS (fragment): multiple cloning site
   4564..4648    +  CDS            large T antigen (fragment): large T antigen from SV40 (simian virus 40)
   4671..4792    +  polyA_signal   SV40 poly(A) signal: SV40 polyadenylation signal
   4826..5254    -  rep_origin     f1 ori (sequence partly withheld): f1 bacteriophage origin of replication; arrow indicates direction of (+) strand synthesis
   5281..5385    +  promoter       AmpR promoter: bla
   5387..5744    +  promoter       SV40 promoter: SV40 enhancer and early promoter
   5779..6573    +  CDS            NeoR/KanR: aminoglycoside phosphotransferase from Tn5; aph(3')-II (or nptII); confers resistance to neomycin, kanamycin, and G418 (Geneticin®)
   6594..6746    +  CDS            ble (fragment): BLE_KLEPN - Experimental evidence at protein level: Swiss-Prot protein existence level 1. Binding protein with a strong affinity to the bleomycin family of antibiotics. Binds to CL990; an antimitotic-antibiotic compound. From Klebsiella pneumoniae.
   6805..6852    +  polyA_signal   HSV TK poly(A) signal: herpes simplex virus thymidine kinase polyadenylation signal (Cole and Stacy, 1985)
   6943..6959    -  polyA_signal   bGH poly(A) signal (fragment): bovine growth hormone polyadenylation signal
   7181..7769    +  rep_origin     ori: high-copy-number ColE1/pMB1/pBR322/pUC origin of replication
>Addgene plasmid #148945 | pT7-EGFP-C1-HsGIGYF1-F306AF312A_AI | depositor full sequence | sequence record 291393 | Full Sequence
TAGTTATTAATAGTAATCAATTACGGGGTCATTAGTTCATAGCCCATATATGGAGTTCCGCGTTACATAA
CTTACGGTAAATGGCCCGCCTGGCTGACCGCCCAACGACCCCCGCCCATTGACGTCAATAATGACGTATG
TTCCCATAGTAACGCCAATAGGGACTTTCCATTGACGTCAATGGGTGGAGTATTTACGGTAAACTGCCCA
CTTGGCAGTACATCAAGTGTATCATATGCCAAGTACGCCCCCTATTGACGTCAATGACGGTAAATGGCCC
GCCTGGCATTATGCCCAGTACATGACCTTATGGGACTTTCCTACTTGGCAGTACATCTACGTATTAGTCA
TCGCTATTACCATGGTGATGCGGTTTTGGCAGTACATCAATGGGCGTGGATAGCGGTTTGACTCACGGGG
ATTTCCAAGTCTCCACCCCATTGACGTCAATGGGAGTTTGTTTTGGCACCAAAATCAACGGGACTTTCCA
AAATGTCGTAACAACTCCGCCCCATTGACGCAAATGGGCGGTAGGCGTGTACGGTGGGAGGTCTATATAA
GCAGAGCTCTCTGGCTAACTAGAGAACCCACTGCTTACTGGCTTATCGAAATTAATACGACTCACTATAG
GGAGACCCAAGCTCTAGCGCTACCGGTCGCCACCATGGTGAGCAAGGGCGAGGAGCTGTTCACCGGGGTG
GTGCCCATCCTGGTCGAGCTGGACGGCGACGTAAACGGCCACAAGTTCAGCGTGTCCGGCGAGGGCGAGG
GCGATGCCACCTACGGCAAGCTGACCCTGAAGTTCATCTGCACCACCGGCAAGCTGCCCGTGCCCTGGCC
CACCCTCGTGACCACCCTGACCTACGGCGTGCAGTGCTTCAGCCGCTACCCCGACCACATGAAGCAGCAC
GACTTCTTCAAGTCCGCCATGCCCGAAGGCTACGTCCAGGAGCGCACCATCTTCTTCAAGGACGACGGCA
ACTACAAGACCCGCGCCGAGGTGAAGTTCGAGGGCGACACCCTGGTGAACCGCATCGAGCTGAAGGGCAT
CGACTTCAAGGAGGACGGCAACATCCTGGGGCACAAGCTGGAGTACAACTACAACAGCCACAACGTCTAT
ATCATGGCCGACAAGCAGAAGAACGGCATCAAGGTGAACTTCAAGATCCGCCACAACATCGAGGACGGCA
GCGTGCAGCTCGCCGACCACTACCAGCAGAACACCCCCATCGGCGACGGCCCCGTGCTGCTGCCCGACAA
CCACTACCTGAGCACCCAGTCCGCCCTGAGCAAAGACCCCAACGAGAAGCGCGATCACATGGTCCTGCTG
GAGTTCGTGACCGCCGCCGGGATCACTCTCGGCATGGACGAGCTGTACAAGTCCGGACTCAGATCTCGAG
CTATGGCAGCAGAGACACTCAACTTTGGGCCTGAGTGGCTCAGGGCCCTGTCCGGGGGCGGCAGCGTGGC
CTCCCCACCCCCGTCCCCTGCCATGCCCAAATACAAGCTGGCTGACTACCGTTATGGGCGAGAGGAAATG
CTGGCTCTCTACGTCAAGGAGAACAAGGTCCCGGAAGAGCTGCAGGACAAGGAGTTCGCCGCGGTGCTGC
AGGACGAGCCACTGCAGCCCCTGGCTCTGGAGCCGCTGACTGAGGAGGAACAGAGAAACTTCTCCCTGTC
AGTGAACAGCGTGGCTGTGCTGAGGCTGATGGGGAAAGGGGCTGGCCCCCCCCTGGCTGGCACCTCCCGA
GGCAGGGGCAGCACGCGGAGCCGAGGCCGCGGCCGTGGTGACAGCTGCTTTTACCAAAGAAGCATCGAAG
AAGGCGATGGGGCCTTTGGACGAAGCCCCCGGGAAATCCAGCGCAGCCAGAGCTGGGATGACAGAGGCGA
GAGGCGGTTTGAGAAGTCAGCAAGGCGGGATGGAGCACGATGTGGCTTTGAGGAGGGAGGGGCTGGCCCA
AGGAAGGAGCACGCCCGCTCAGACAGCGAGAACTGGCGCTCCCTACGGGAGGAACAGGAGGAGGAGGAGG
AGGGCAGCTGGAGGCTCGGAGCAGGGCCCCGGCGAGACGGCGACCGCTGGCGCTCCGCCAGCCCTGATGG
TGGTCCCCGCTCTGCTGGCTGGCGGGAACATGGGGAACGGCGGCGCAAGTTTGAATTTGATTTGCGAGGG
GATCGAGGAGGGTGTGGTGAAGAGGAGGGGCGGGGAGGGGGAGGCAGCTCTCACCTGCGGCGGTGCCGAG
CGCCTGAAGGCTTTGAGGAGGACAAGGATGGGCTCCCAGAGTGGTGCCTGGACGATGAGGATGAAGAAAT
GGGCACCGCCGATGCCTCTGGGGCCGCCTTGCCTCTCAAGAAGGGCCCCAAGGAGCCCATTCCTGAGGAG
CAGGAGCTGGACTTCCAAGGGTTGGAGGAGGAGGAGGAACCTTCCGAAGGGCTAGAGGAGGAAGGGCCTG
AGGCAGGTGGGAAAGAGCTGACCCCACTGCCTCCTCAGGAGGAGAAGTCCAGCTCCCCATCCCCACTGCC
CACCCTGGGCCCACTCTGGGGGACAAACGGGGATGGGGACGAAACTGCAGAGAAAGAGCCCCCAGCGGCC
GAAGATGATATTCGGGGGATCCAGCTGAGTCCCGGGGTGGGCTCCTCTGCTGGCCCACCCGGAGATCTGG
AGGATGATGAAGGCTTGAAGCACCTGCAGCAGGAGGCGGAGAAGCTGGTGGCCTCCCTGCAGGACAGCTC
CTTGGAGGAGGAGCAGTTCACGGCTGCCATGCAGACCCAGGGCCTGCGCCACTCTGCAGCCGCCACTGCC
CTCCCGCTCAGCCATGGGGCTGCCCGGAAGTGGTTCTACAAGGACCCACAGGGCGAGATCCAAGGCCCCT
TCACGACACAGGAGATGGCAGAGTGGTTCCAGGCCGGCTACTTTTCCATGTCACTGCTGGTGAAGCGGGG
CTGCGATGAGGGCTTCCAGCCGCTGGGCGAGGTGATCAAGATGTGGGGCCGCGTGCCCTTTGCCCCAGGG
CCCTCACCTCCCCCACTGCTGGGAAACATGGACCAGGAGCGGCTGAAGAAGCAACAGGAGCTGGCCGCGG
CGGCCTTGTACCAGCAGCTGCAGCACCAGCAGTTTCTCCAGCTGGTCAGCAGCCGCCAGCTCCCACAGTG
CGCGCTCCGAGAAAAGGCAGCTCTGGGGGACCTGACACCGCCACCACCGCCGCCGCCACAGCAGCAGCAG
CAGCAGCTCACGGCATTCCTGCAGCAGCTCCAGGCGCTCAAACCCCCCAGAGGCGGGGACCAGAACCTGC
TCCCGACGATGAGCCGGTCCTTGTCGGTGCCAGATTCGGGCCGCCTCTGGGACGTACATACCTCAGCCTC
ATCACAGTCAGGTGGTGAGGCCAGTCTTTGGGACATACCAATTAACTCTTCGACTCAGGGTCCAATTCTA
GAACAACTCCAGCTGCAACATAAATTCCAGGAGCGCAGAGAAGTGGAGCTCAGGGCGAAGCGGGAGGAAG
AGGAACGCAAGCGTCGAGAGGAGAAGCGCCGCCAGCAGCAGCAGGAGGAGCAGAAGCGGCGGCAGGAGGA
GGAAGAGCTGTTTCGGCGCAAGCACGTGCGGCAGCAGGAGCTATTGCTGAAGTTGCTACAGCAGCAGCAG
GCGGTCCCTGTGCCCCCCGCACCCAGCTCCCCGCCCCCACTCTGGGCTGGCCTGGCCAAGCAGGGGCTGT
CCATGAAGACGCTCCTGGAGTTGCAGCTGGAGGGCGAGCGGCAGCTGCACAAACAGCCCCCACCTCGGGA
GCCAGCTCGGGCCCAGGCCCCCAACCACCGAGTGCAGCTTGGGGGCCTGGGCACTGCCCCCCTGAACCAG
TGGGTGTCTGAGGCTGGGCCACTGTGGGGCGGGCCAGACAAGAGTGGGGGCGGCAGCAGCGGCCTGGGGC
TCTGGGAGGACACCCCCAAGAGCGGCGGGAGCCTGGTCCGTGGCCTCGGCCTGAAGAACAGCCGGAGCAG
CCCATCTCTCAGTGACTCATACAGCCACCTATCGGGTCGGCCCATTCGCAAAAAGACGGAGGAAGAAGAG
AAGCTGCTGAAGCTGCTGCAGGGCATTCCCAGGCCCCAGGACGGCTTCACCCAGTGGTGCGAGCAGATGC
TGCACACGCTGAGCGCCACGGGCAGCCTGGACGTGCCCATGGCTGTAGCGATCCTCAAGGAGGTGGAATC
CCCCTATGATGTCCACGATTATATCCGTTCCTGCCTGGGGGACACGCTGGAAGCCAAAGAATTTGCCAAA
CAATTCCTGGAGCGGAGGGCCAAGCAGAAAGCCAGCCAGCAGCGGCAGCAGCAGCAGGAGGCATGGCTGA
GCAGCGCCTCGCTGCAGACGGCCTTCCAGGCCAACCACAGCACCAAACTCGGCCCCGGGGAGGGCAGCAA
GGCCAAGAGGCGGGCACTGATGCTGCACTCAGACCCCAGCATCCTGGGGTACTCCCTGCACGGATCTTCT
GGTGAGATCGAGAGCGTGGATGACTACTGAGAATTCTGCAGTCGACGGTACCGCGGGCCCGGGATCCACC
GGATCTAGATAACTGATCATAATCAGCCATACCACATTTGTAGAGGTTTTACTTGCTTTAAAAAACCTCC
CACACCTCCCCCTGAACCTGAAACATAAAATGAATGCAATTGTTGTTGTTAACTTGTTTATTGCAGCTTA
TAATGGTTACAAATAAAGCAATAGCATCACAAATTTCACAAATAAAGCATTTTTTTCACTGCATTCTAGT
TGTGGTTTGTCCAAACTCATCAATGTATCTTAACGCGTAAATTGTAAGCGTTAATATTTTGTTAAAATTC
GCGTTAAATTTTTGTTAAATCAGCTCATTTTTTAACCAATAGGCCGAAATCGGCAAAATCCCTTATAAAT
CAAAAGAATAGACCGAGATAGGGT
[37 nt withheld, positions 4925-4961]
AAAGAACGTGGACTCCAACGTCAAAGG
[49 nt withheld, positions 4989-5037]
T
[91 nt withheld, positions 5039-5129]
G
[124 nt withheld, positions 5131-5254]
CAGGTGGCACTTTTCGGGGAAATGTGCGCGGAACCCCTATTTGTTTATTTTTCTAAATACATTCAAATAT
GTATCCGCTCATGAGACAATAACCCTGATAAATGCTTCAATAATATTGAAAAAGGAAGAGTCCTGAGGCG
GAAAGAACCAGCTGTGGAATGTGTGTCAGTTAGGGTGTGGAAAGTCCCCAGGCTCCCCAGCAGGCAGAAG
TATGCAAAGCATGCATCTCAATTAGTCAGCAACCAGGTGTGGAAAGTCCCCAGGCTCCCCAGCAGGCAGA
AGTATGCAAAGCATGCATCTCAATTAGTCAGCAACCATAGTCCCGCCCCTAACTCCGCCCATCCCGCCCC
TAACTCCGCCCAGTTCCGCCCATTCTCCGCCCCATGGCTGACTAATTTTTTTTATTTATGCAGAGGCCGA
GGCCGCCTCGGCCTCTGAGCTATTCCAGAAGTAGTGAGGAGGCTTTTTTGGAGGCCTAGGCTTTTGCAAA
GATCGATCAAGAGACAGGATGAGGATCGTTTCGCATGATTGAACAAGATGGATTGCACGCAGGTTCTCCG
GCCGCTTGGGTGGAGAGGCTATTCGGCTATGACTGGGCACAACAGACAATCGGCTGCTCTGATGCCGCCG
TGTTCCGGCTGTCAGCGCAGGGGCGCCCGGTTCTTTTTGTCAAGACCGACCTGTCCGGTGCCCTGAATGA
ACTGCAAGACGAGGCAGCGCGGCTATCGTGGCTGGCCACGACGGGCGTTCCTTGCGCAGCTGTGCTCGAC
GTTGTCACTGAAGCGGGAAGGGACTGGCTGCTATTGGGCGAAGTGCCGGGGCAGGATCTCCTGTCATCTC
ACCTTGCTCCTGCCGAGAAAGTATCCATCATGGCTGATGCAATGCGGCGGCTGCATACGCTTGATCCGGC
TACCTGCCCATTCGACCACCAAGCGAAACATCGCATCGAGCGAGCACGTACTCGGATGGAAGCCGGTCTT
GTCGATCAGGATGATCTGGACGAAGAGCATCAGGGGCTCGCGCCAGCCGAACTGTTCGCCAGGCTCAAGG
CGAGCATGCCCGACGGCGAGGATCTCGTCGTGACCCATGGCGATGCCTGCTTGCCGAATATCATGGTGGA
AAATGGCCGCTTTTCTGGATTCATCGACTGTGGCCGGCTGGGTGTGGCGGACCGCTATCAGGACATAGCG
TTGGCTACCCGTGATATTGCTGAAGAGCTTGGCGGCGAATGGGCTGACCGCTTCCTCGTGCTTTACGGTA
TCGCCGCTCCCGATTCGCAGCGCATCGCCTTCTATCGCCTTCTTGACGAGTTCTTCTGAGCGGGACTCTG
GGGTTCGAAATGACCGACCAAGCGACGCCCAACCTGCCATCACGAGATTTCGATTCCACCGCCGCCTTCT
ATGAAAGGTTGGGCTTCGGAATCGTTTTCCGGGACGCCGGCTGGATGATCCTCCAGCGCGGGGATCTCAT
GCTGGAGTTCTTCGCCCACCCTAGGGGGAGGCTAACTGAAACACGGAAGGAGACAATACCGGAAGGAACC
CGCGCTATGACGGCAATAAAAAGACAGAATAAAACGCACGGTGTTGGGTCGTTTGTTCATAAACGCGGGG
TTCGGTCCCAGGGCTGGCACTCTGTCGATACCCCACCGAGACCCCATTGGGGCCAATACGCCCGCGTTTC
TTCCTTTTCCCCACCCCACCCCCCAAGTTCGGGTGAAGGCCCAGGGCTCGCAGCCAACGTCGGGGCGGCA
GGCCCTGCCATAGCCTCAGGTTACTCATATATACTTTAGATTGATTTAAAACTTCATTTTTAATTTAAAA
GGATCTAGGTGAAGATCCTTTTTGATAATCTCATGACCAAAATCCCTTAACGTGAGTTTTCGTTCCACTG
AGCGTCAGACCCCGTAGAAAAGATCAAAGGATCTTCTTGAGATCCTTTTTTTCTGCGCGTAATCTGCTGC
TTGCAAACAAAAAAACCACCGCTACCAGCGGTGGTTTGTTTGCCGGATCAAGAGCTACCAACTCTTTTTC
CGAAGGTAACTGGCTTCAGCAGAGCGCAGATACCAAATACTGTCCTTCTAGTGTAGCCGTAGTTAGGCCA
CCACTTCAAGAACTCTGTAGCACCGCCTACATACCTCGCTCTGCTAATCCTGTTACCAGTGGCTGCTGCC
AGTGGCGATAAGTCGTGTCTTACCGGGTTGGACTCAAGACGATAGTTACCGGATAAGGCGCAGCGGTCGG
GCTGAACGGGGGGTTCGTGCACACAGCCCAGCTTGGAGCGAACGACCTACACCGAACTGAGATACCTACA
GCGTGAGCTATGAGAAAGCGCCACGCTTCCCGAAGGGAGAAAGGCGGACAGGTATCCGGTAAGCGGCAGG
GTCGGAACAGGAGAGCGCACGAGGGAGCTTCCAGGGGGAAACGCCTGGTATCTTTATAGTCCTGTCGGGT
TTCGCCACCTCTGACTTGAGCGTCGATTTTTGTGATGCTCGTCAGGGGGGCGGAGCCTATGGAAAAACGC
CAGCAACGCGGCCTTTTTACGGTTCCTGGCCTTTTGCTGGCCTTTTGCTCACATGTTCTTTCCTGCGTTA
TCCCCTGATTCTGTGGATAACCGTATTACCGCCATGCAT
